>Addgene plasmid #33049 | pRK5-Myc-TEAD1-I247A | addgene partial sequence | sequence record 41241 | SP6 5'-ATTTAGGTGACACTATAG-3'
CACTTCCCAGGGTCCAACTGCACCTCGGTTCTAAGCTGAGAATGGAGCAAAAGCTCATCTCAGAGGAAGA
TCTGAAGCTTCTGCAGGTCGACTCTAGAGAAAGGATGAGTGACTCTGCAGATAAGCCAATTGACAATGAT
GCAGAAGGGGTCTGGAGCCCCGACATCGAGCAAAGCTTTCAGGAGGCCCTGGCTATCTATCCACCATGTG
GGAGGAGGAAAATCATCTTATCAGACGAAGGCAAAATGTATGGTAGGAATGAATTGATAGCCAGATACAT
CAAACTCAGGACAGGCAAGACGAGGACCAGAAAACAGGTGTCTAGTCACATTCAGGTTCTTGCCAGAAGG
AAATCTCGTGATTTTCATTCCAAGCTAAAGGATCAGACTGCAAAGGATAAGGCCCTGCAGCACATGGCGG
CCATGTCCTCAGCCCAGATCGTCTCGGCCACTGCCATTCATAACAAGCTGGGGCTGCCTGGGATTCCACG
CCCGACCTTCCCAGGGGCGCCGGGGTTCTGGCCGGGAATGATTCAAACAGGGCAGCCAGGATCCTCACAA
GACGTCAAGCCTTTTGTGCAGCAGGCCTACCCCATCCAGCCAGCGGTCACAGCCCCCATTCCAGGGTTTG
AGCCTGCATCGGCCCCAGCTCCCTCAGTCCCTGCCTGGCAAGGTCGCTCCATTGGCACAACCAAGCTTCG
CCTGGTGGAATTTTCAGCTTTTCTCGAGCAGCAGCGAGACCCAGACTCGTACAACAAACACCTCTTCGTG
CACATTGGGCATGCCAACCATTCTTACAGTGACCCATTGCTTGAATCAGTGGACATTCGTCAGGCTTATG
ACAAATTTCCTGAAAAGAAAGGTGGCTTAAAGGAACTGTTTGGAAAGGGCCCTCAAAATGCCTTCTTCCT
CGTAAA
