>Addgene plasmid #33049 | pRK5-Myc-TEAD1-I247A | addgene partial sequence | sequence record 42793 | SV40pA-R 5'-GAAATTTGTGATGCTATTGC-3'
GCATAACAGTTGGGCCATGGCGGCCATCGATTGAATTCTCAGTCCTTTACAAGCCTGTAAATATGATGTT
GTGCTCCGTGTTCACTATTTGAAACTTCAAACACACAGGCCATGCAGAGTAGAGTTTCTTGTGTATCCCT
GTTTGTTACCACCAATAAAATTGTGAAGTTTTCCAAAACACTGTTCATCATATATTTCTCTGGTAAGTGT
TTGAGCTTGTGGATGAAGTTGATCATATATTCACACATTGGGGAGCGGTTTATTCGGTATACAAATCGGC
CATTCTCAAACCTTGCATACTCCGTCTCTACTTTTTCTACTACTTGCTTCCCAAAGGAGCAAACTTTGGT
GGAACAGGTGACTGTCATATTTTCAGAACTCTCGTACTGACTGGTTACACCATAAAAAGCCCCAGCATCA
TCTTGAATATTGCAGTTTAAATCAGCCCAGAATTTTACGAGGAAGAAGGCATTTTGAGGGCCCTTTCCAA
ACAGTTCCTTTAAGCCACCTTTCTTTTCAGGAAATTTGTCATAAGCCTGACGAATGTCCACTGATTCAAG
CAATGGGTCACTGTAAGAATGGTTGGCATGCCCAATGTGCACGAAGAGGTGTTTGTTGTACGAGTCTGGG
TCTCGCTGCTGCTCGAGAAAAGCTGAAAATTCCACCAGGCGAAGCTTGGTTGTGCCAATGGAGCGACCTT
GCCAGGCAGGGACTGAGGGAGCTGGGGCCGATGCAGGCTC
