[The description below was written by a language model from this plasmid's Addgene catalogue record.]
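Description:
pRK5-Myc-TEAD1-I247A is a mammalian expression plasmid built on the pRK5 backbone (about 4.7 kb without insert). It carries the human TEAD1 coding sequence with an isoleucine-to-alanine substitution at residue 247. The protein is fused at its N terminus to a Myc epitope tag, which allows detection by western blot or immunofluorescence and recovery by immunoprecipitation with anti-Myc antibodies. The plasmid is propagated in E. coli under ampicillin selection; its copy number is recorded as unknown. The record lists neither the promoter driving the insert nor any other regulatory elements, and no feature table is provided. pRK5 vectors are generally known as CMV promoter-driven plasmids for transient expression in transfected mammalian cells, but this cannot be confirmed from the fields given. No mammalian selection marker is listed.

TEAD1 (also known as TEF-1) is a TEA-domain transcription factor that acts as a DNA-binding partner of the co-activator YAP in the Hippo signalling pathway. The construct comes from a structural study of the YAP–TEAD complex, which suggests that I247A is a structure-guided point mutation made to test the contribution of that residue to the interaction. The record does not describe the mutation's actual effect. A construct of this kind would typically be expressed in cultured mammalian cells alongside wild-type Myc-TEAD1. The two can then be compared for YAP binding in co-immunoprecipitation experiments or for TEAD-dependent transcription in reporter assays.
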