Addgene plasmid #33049: pRK5-Myc-TEAD1-I247A
Depositing lab: Kunliang Guan. Depositing organization: University of California, San Diego (UCSD). Publication: Structural insights into the YAP and TEAD complex. Li Z, Zhao B, Wang P, Chen F, Dong Z, Yang H, Guan KL, Xu Y. Genes Dev. 2010 Feb 1;24(3):235-40. 10.1101/gad.1865810 PubMed 20123905.
Backbone
  Vector backbone: pRK5
  Backbone size w/o insert (bp): 4700
  Vector type: Mammalian Expression
Growth in bacteria
  Bacterial resistance: Ampicillin, 100 μg/mL
  Growth temperature: 37°C
  Growth strain: DH5alpha
  Copy number: Unknown
Gene/Insert
  Gene/Insert name: TEAD1
  Species: H. sapiens (human)
  Mutation: I247A
  Entrez Gene: TEAD1 (a.k.a. AA, NTEF-1, REF1, TCF-13, TCF13, TEAD-1, TEF-1)
  Tag / fusion protein: Myc (N terminal on insert)
Terms and licenses: Academic/Nonprofit Terms; Industry Terms: Not Available to Industry
How to cite: pRK5-Myc-TEAD1-I247A was a gift from Kunliang Guan (Addgene plasmid # 33049 ; http://n2t.net/addgene:33049 ; RRID:Addgene_33049)
